>Addgene plasmid #159599 | DD-DamV133A-LMNB1-IRES2-mCherry | addgene full sequence | sequence record 311841 | Addgene NGS Result
TAGTTATTAATAGTAATCAATTACGGGGTCATTAGTTCATAGCCCATATATGGAGTTCCGCGTTACATAA
CTTACGGTAAATGGCCCGCCTGGCTGACCGCCCAACGACCCCCGCCCATTGACGTCAATAATGACGTATG
TTCCCATAGTAACGCCAATAGGGACTTTCCATTGACGTCAATGGGTGGAGTATTTACGGTAAACTGCCCA
CTTGGCAGTACATCAAGTGTATCATATGCCAAGTACGCCCCCTATTGACGTCAATGACGGTAAATGGCCC
GCCTGGCATTATGCCCAGTACATGACCTTATGGGACTTTCCTACTTGGCAGTACATCTACGTATTAGTCA
TCGCTATTACCATGGTGATGCGGTTTTGGCAGTACATCAATGGGCGTGGATAGCGGTTTGACTCACGGGG
ATTTCCAAGTCTCCACCCCATTGACGTCAATGGGAGTTTGTTTTGGCACCAAAATCAACGGGACTTTCCA
AAATGTCGTAACAACTCCGCCCCATTGACGCAAATGGGCGGTAGGCGTGTACGGTGGGAGGTCTATATAA
GCAGAGCTGGTTTAGTGAACCGTCAGATCCGCTAGCATGGGAGTGCAGGTGGAAACCATCTCCCCAGGAG
ACGGGCGCACCTTCCCCAAGCGCGGCCAGACCTGTGTGGTGCACTACACCGGGATGCTTGAAGATGGAAA
GAAAGTCGATTCCTCCCGGGACAGAAACAAGCCCTTTAAGTTTATGCTAGGCAAGCAGGAGGTGATCCGA
GGCTGGGAAGAAGGGGTTGCCCAGATGAGTGTGGGTCAGAGAGCCAAACTGACTATATCTCCAGATTATG
CCTATGGTGCCACTGGGCACCCAGGCATCATCCCACCACATGCCACTCTCGTCTTCGATGTGGAGCTTCT
AAAACCGGAAGCTAGCGCTACCGGACTCAGATCTTCACACACAGCTAGCGCCACCATGAAGAAAAATCGC
GCTTTTTTGAAGTGGGCAGGGGGCAAGTATCCCCTGCTTGATGATATTAAACGGCATTTGCCCAAGGGCG
AATGTCTGGTTGAGCCTTTTGTAGGTGCCGGGTCGGTGTTTCTCAACACCGACTTTTCTCGTTATATCCT
TGCCGATATCAATAGCGACCTGATCAGTCTCTATAACATTGTGAAGATGCGTACTGATGAGTACGTACAG
GCCGCACGCGAGCTGTTTGTTCCCGAAACAAATTGCGCCGAGGTTTACTATCAGTTCCGCGAAGAGTTCA
ACAAAAGCCAGGATCCGTTCCGTCGGGCGGTACTGTTTTTATATTTGAACCGCTACGGTTACAACGGCCT
GTGTCGTTACAATCTGCGCGGTGAGTTTAACGCGCCGTTCGGCCGCTACAAAAAACCCTATTTCCCGGAA
GCAGAGTTGTATCACTTCGCTGAAAAAGCGCAGAATGCCTTTTTCTATTGTGAGTCTTACGCCGATAGCA
TGGCGCGCGCAGATGATGCATCCGTCGTCTATTGCGATCCGCCTTATGCACCGCTGTCTGCGACCGCCAA
CTTTACGGCGTATCACACAAACAGTTTTACGCTTGAACAACAAGCGCATCTGGCGGAGATCGCCGAAGGT
CTGGTTGAGCGCCATATTCCAGTGCTGATCTCCAATCACGATACGATGTTAACGCGTGAGTGGTATCAGC
GCGCAAAATTGCATGTCGTCAAAGTTCGACGCAGTATAAGCAGCAACGGCGGCACACGTAAAAAGGTGGA
CGAACTGCTGGCTTTGTACAAACCAGGAGTCGTTTCACCCGCGAAAAAAACCGGTGGTAAGCCTATCCCT
AACCCTCTCCTCGGTCTCGATTCTACGATCGATTTCGATCAAACAAGTTTGTACAAAAAAGCAGGCTCCG
CGGCCGCCCCCTTCACCATGGCGACTGCGACCCCCGTGCCGCCGCGGATGGGCAGCCGCGCTGGCGGCCC
CACCACGCCGCTGAGCCCCACGCGCCTGTCGCGGCTCCAGGAGAAGGAGGAGCTGCGCGAGCTCAATGAC
CGGCTGGCGGTGTACATCGACAAGGTGCGCAGCCTGGAGACGGAGAACAGCGCGCTGCAGCTGCAGGTGA
CGGAGCGCGAGGAGGTGCGCGGCCGTGAGCTCACCGGCCTCAAGGCGCTCTACGAGACCGAGCTGGCCGA
CGCGCGACGCGCGCTCGACGACACGGCCCGCGAGCGCGCCAAGCTGCAGATCGAGCTGGGCAAGTGCAAG
GCGGAACACGACCAGCTGCTCCTCAACTATGCTAAGAAGGAATCTGATCTTAATGGCGCCCAGATCAAGC
TTCGAGAATATGAAGCAGCACTGAATTCGAAAGATGCAGCTCTTGCTACTGCACTTGGTGACAAAAAAAG
TTTAGAGGGAGATTTGGAGGATCTGAAGGATCAGATTGCCCAGTTGGAAGCCTCCTTAGCTGCAGCCAAA
AAACAGTTAGCAGATGAAACTTTACTTAAAGTAGATTTGGAGAATCGTTGTCAGAGCCTTACTGAGGACT
TGGAGTTTCGCAAAAGCATGTATGAAGAGGAGATTAACGAGACCAGAAGGAAGCATGAAACGCGCTTGGT
AGAGGTGGATTCTGGGCGTCAAATTGAGTATGAGTACAAGCTGGCGCAAGCCCTTCATGAGATGAGAGAG
CAACATGATGCCCAAGTGAGGCTGTATAAGGAGGAGCTGGAGCAGACTTACCATGCCAAACTTGAGAATG
CCAGACTGTCATCAGAGATGAATACTTCTACTGTCAACAGTGCCAGGGAAGAACTGATGGAAAGCCGCAT
GAGAATTGAGAGCCTTTCATCCCAGCTTTCTAATCTACAGAAAGAGTCTAGAGCATGTTTGGAAAGGATT
CAAGAATTAGAGGACTTGCTTGCTAAAGAAAAAGACAACTCTCGTCGCATGCTGACAGACAAAGAGAGAG
AGATGGCGGAAATAAGGGATCAAATGCAGCAACAGCTGAATGACTATGAACAGCTTCTTGATGTAAAGTT
AGCCCTGGACATGGAAATCAGTGCTTACAGGAAACTCTTACAAGGCGAAGAAGAGAGGTTGAAGCTGTCT
CCAAGCCCTTCTTCCCGTGTGACAGTATCCCGAGCATCCTCAAGTCGTAGTGTACGTACAACTAGAGGAA
AGCGGAAGAGGGTTGATGTGGAAGAATCAGAGGCGAGTAGTAGTGTTAGCATCTCTCATTCCGCCTCAGC
CACTGGAAATGTTTGCATCGAAGAAATTGATGTTGATGGGAAATTTATCCGCTTGAAGAACACTTCTGAA
CAGGATCAACCAATGGGAGGCTGGGAGATGATCAGAAAAATTGGAGACACATCAGTCAGTTATAAATATA
CCTCAAGATATGTGCTGAAGGCAGGCCAGACTGTTACAATTTGGGCTGCAAACGCTGGTGTCACAGCCAG
CCCCCCAACTGACCTCATCTGGAAGAACCAGAACTCGTGGGGCACTGGCGAAGATGTGAAGGTTATATTG
AAAAATTCTCAGGGAGAGGAGGTTGCTCAAAGAAGTACAGTCTTTAAAACAACCATACCTGAAGAAGAGG
AGGAGGAGGAAGAAGCAGCTGGAGTGGTTGTTGAGGAAGAACTTTTCCACCAGCAGGGAACCCCAAGAGC
ATCCAATAGAAGCTGTGCAATTATGTAAAAGGGTGGGCGCGCCGACCCAGCTTTCTTGTACAAAGTGGTT
CGGTCGACGGTACCGCGGGCCCGGGATCCGCCCCTCTCCCTCCCCCCCCCCTAACGTTACTGGCCGAAGC
CGCTTGGAATAAGGCCGGTGTGCGTTTGTCTATATGTTATTTTCCACCATATTGCCGTCTTTTGGCAATG
TGAGGGCCCGGAAACCTGGCCCTGTCTTCTTGACGAGCATTCCTAGGGGTCTTTCCCCTCTCGCCAAAGG
AATGCAAGGTCTGTTGAATGTCGTGAAGGAAGCAGTTCCTCTGGAAGCTTCTTGAAGACAAACAACGTCT
GTAGCGACCCTTTGCAGGCAGCGGAACCCCCCACCTGGCGACAGGTGCCTCTGCGGCCAAAAGCCACGTG
TATAAGATACACCTGCAAAGGCGGCACAACCCCAGTGCCACGTTGTGAGTTGGATAGTTGTGGAAAGAGT
CAAATGGCTCTCCTCAAGCGTATTCAACAAGGGGCTGAAGGATGCCCAGAAGGTACCCCATTGTATGGGA
TCTGATCTGGGGCCTCGGTACACATGCTTTACATGTGTTTAGTCGAGGTTAAAAAAACGTCTAGGCCCCC
CGAACCACGGGGACGTGGTTTTCCTTTGAAAAACACGATGATAATATGGCCACAACCATGGTGAGCAAGG
GCGAGGAGGATAACATGGCCATCATCAAGGAGTTCATGCGCTTCAAGGTGCACATGGAGGGCTCCGTGAA
CGGCCACGAGTTCGAGATCGAGGGCGAGGGCGAGGGCCGCCCCTACGAGGGCACCCAGACCGCCAAGCTG
AAGGTGACCAAGGGTGGCCCCCTGCCCTTCGCCTGGGACATCCTGTCCCCTCAGTTCATGTACGGCTCCA
AGGCCTACGTGAAGCACCCCGCCGACATCCCCGACTACTTGAAGCTGTCCTTCCCCGAGGGCTTCAAGTG
GGAGCGCGTGATGAACTTCGAGGACGGCGGCGTGGTGACCGTGACCCAGGACTCCTCCCTGCAGGACGGC
GAGTTCATCTACAAGGTGAAGCTGCGCGGCACCAACTTCCCCTCCGACGGCCCCGTAATGCAGAAGAAGA
CCATGGGCTGGGAGGCCTCCTCCGAGCGGATGTACCCCGAGGACGGCGCCCTGAAGGGCGAGATCAAGCA
GAGGCTGAAGCTGAAGGACGGCGGCCACTACGACGCTGAGGTCAAGACCACCTACAAGGCCAAGAAGCCC
GTGCAGCTGCCCGGCGCCTACAACGTCAACATCAAGTTGGACATCACCTCCCACAACGAGGACTACACCA
TCGTGGAACAGTACGAACGCGCCGAGGGCCGCCACTCCACCGGCGGCATGGACGAGCTGTACAAGTAATG
ACAATTGTTGTTGTTAACTTGTTTATTGCAGCTTATAATGGTTACAAATAAAGCAATAGCATCACAAATT
TCACAAATAAAGCATTTTTTTCACTGCATTCTAGTTGTGGTTTGTCCAAACTCATCAATGTATCTTAAGG
CGTAAATTGTAAGCGTTAATATTTTGTTAAAATTCGCGTTAAATTTTTGTTAAATCAGCTCATTTTTTAA
CCAATAGGCCGAAATCGGCAAAATCCCTTATAAATCAAAAGAATAGACCGAGATAGGGT
[37 nt withheld, positions 5310-5346]
AAAGAACGTGGACTCCAACGTCAAAGG
[49 nt withheld, positions 5374-5422]
T
[91 nt withheld, positions 5424-5514]
G
[124 nt withheld, positions 5516-5639]
CAGGTGGCACTTTTCGGGGAAATGTGCGCGGAACCCCTATTTGTTTATTTTTCTAAATACATTCAAATAT
GTATCCGCTCATGAGACAATAACCCTGATAAATGCTTCAATAATATTGAAAAAGGAAGAGTCCTGAGGCG
GAAAGAACCAGCTGTGGAATGTGTGTCAGTTAGGGTGTGGAAAGTCCCCAGGCTCCCCAGCAGGCAGAAG
TATGCAAAGCATGCATCTCAATTAGTCAGCAACCAGGTGTGGAAAGTCCCCAGGCTCCCCAGCAGGCAGA
AGTATGCAAAGCATGCATCTCAATTAGTCAGCAACCATAGTCCCGCCCCTAACTCCGCCCATCCCGCCCC
TAACTCCGCCCAGTTCCGCCCATTCTCCGCCCCATGGCTGACTAATTTTTTTTATTTATGCAGAGGCCGA
GGCCGCCTCGGCCTCTGAGCTATTCCAGAAGTAGTGAGGAGGCTTTTTTGGAGGCCTAGGCTTTTGCAAA
GATCGATCAAGAGACAGGATGAGGATCGTTTCGCATGATTGAACAAGATGGATTGCACGCAGGTTCTCCG
GCCGCTTGGGTGGAGAGGCTATTCGGCTATGACTGGGCACAACAGACAATCGGCTGCTCTGATGCCGCCG
TGTTCCGGCTGTCAGCGCAGGGGCGCCCGGTTCTTTTTGTCAAGACCGACCTGTCCGGTGCCCTGAATGA
ACTGCAAGACGAGGCAGCGCGGCTATCGTGGCTGGCCACGACGGGCGTTCCTTGCGCAGCTGTGCTCGAC
GTTGTCACTGAAGCGGGAAGGGACTGGCTGCTATTGGGCGAAGTGCCGGGGCAGGATCTCCTGTCATCTC
ACCTTGCTCCTGCCGAGAAAGTATCCATCATGGCTGATGCAATGCGGCGGCTGCATACGCTTGATCCGGC
TACCTGCCCATTCGACCACCAAGCGAAACATCGCATCGAGCGAGCACGTACTCGGATGGAAGCCGGTCTT
GTCGATCAGGATGATCTGGACGAAGAGCATCAGGGGCTCGCGCCAGCCGAACTGTTCGCCAGGCTCAAGG
CGAGCATGCCCGACGGCGAGGATCTCGTCGTGACCCATGGCGATGCCTGCTTGCCGAATATCATGGTGGA
AAATGGCCGCTTTTCTGGATTCATCGACTGTGGCCGGCTGGGTGTGGCGGACCGCTATCAGGACATAGCG
TTGGCTACCCGTGATATTGCTGAAGAGCTTGGCGGCGAATGGGCTGACCGCTTCCTCGTGCTTTACGGTA
TCGCCGCTCCCGATTCGCAGCGCATCGCCTTCTATCGCCTTCTTGACGAGTTCTTCTGAGCGGGACTCTG
GGGTTCGAAATGACCGACCAAGCGACGCCCAACCTGCCATCACGAGATTTCGATTCCACCGCCGCCTTCT
ATGAAAGGTTGGGCTTCGGAATCGTTTTCCGGGACGCCGGCTGGATGATCCTCCAGCGCGGGGATCTCAT
GCTGGAGTTCTTCGCCCACCCTAGGGGGAGGCTAACTGAAACACGGAAGGAGACAATACCGGAAGGAACC
CGCGCTATGACGGCAATAAAAAGACAGAATAAAACGCACGGTGTTGGGTCGTTTGTTCATAAACGCGGGG
TTCGGTCCCAGGGCTGGCACTCTGTCGATACCCCACCGAGACCCCATTGGGGCCAATACGCCCGCGTTTC
TTCCTTTTCCCCACCCCACCCCCCAAGTTCGGGTGAAGGCCCAGGGCTCGCAGCCAACGTCGGGGCGGCA
GGCCCTGCCATAGCCTCAGGTTACTCATATATACTTTAGATTGATTTAAAACTTCATTTTTAATTTAAAA
GGATCTAGGTGAAGATCCTTTTTGATAATCTCATGACCAAAATCCCTTAACGTGAGTTTTCGTTCCACTG
AGCGTCAGACCCCGTAGAAAAGATCAAAGGATCTTCTTGAGATCCTTTTTTTCTGCGCGTAATCTGCTGC
TTGCAAACAAAAAAACCACCGCTACCAGCGGTGGTTTGTTTGCCGGATCAAGAGCTACCAACTCTTTTTC
CGAAGGTAACTGGCTTCAGCAGAGCGCAGATACCAAATACTGTTCTTCTAGTGTAGCCGTAGTTAGGCCA
CCACTTCAAGAACTCTGTAGCACCGCCTACATACCTCGCTCTGCTAATCCTGTTACCAGTGGCTGCTGCC
AGTGGCGATAAGTCGTGTCTTACCGGGTTGGACTCAAGACGATAGTTACCGGATAAGGCGCAGCGGTCGG
GCTGAACGGGGGGTTCGTGCACACAGCCCAGCTTGGAGCGAACGACCTACACCGAACTGAGATACCTACA
GCGTGAGCTATGAGAAAGCGCCACGCTTCCCGAAGGGAGAAAGGCGGACAGGTATCCGGTAAGCGGCAGG
GTCGGAACAGGAGAGCGCACGAGGGAGCTTCCAGGGGGAAACGCCTGGTATCTTTATAGTCCTGTCGGGT
TTCGCCACCTCTGACTTGAGCGTCGATTTTTGTGATGCTCGTCAGGGGGGCGGAGCCTATGGAAAAACGC
CAGCAACGCGGCCTTTTTACGGTTCCTGGCCTTTTGCTGGCCTTTTGCTCACATGTTCTTTCCTGCGTTA
TCCCCTGATTCTGTGGATAACCGTATTACCGCCATGCAT
Features (pLannotate 1.2.2; 21 found; start..end, strand, type, name):
     61..364     +  enhancer       CMV enhancer: human cytomegalovirus immediate early enhancer
    365..568     +  promoter       CMV promoter: human cytomegalovirus (CMV) immediate early promoter
    597..920     +  CDS            DD: destabilization domain that can be stabilized by Shield1 in the ProteoTuner™ system L106P mutant of FKBP12
    921..944     +  misc_feature   MCS (fragment): multiple cloning site
    966..1799    +  CDS            dam: DMA_ECOLI - Experimental evidence at protein level: Swiss-Prot protein existence level 1. Methylates DNA within the sequence GATC and protects the DNA from cleavage by the restriction endonuclease MboI. Although it shares sequence specificity with a number of type II restriction endonucleases and methylases, it is thought to act in postreplication mismatch repair rather than as a part of a restriction modification system. May also play a role in DNA replication. From Escherichia coli (strain K12).
   1806..1847    +  CDS            V5 tag: epitope tag from simian virus 5
   1863..1887    +  protein_bind   attB1: mutant version of attB; recombination site for the Gateway® BP reaction BP Clonase™
   1908..3665    +  CDS            LMNB1: LMNB1_HUMAN - Also known as LMN2, LMNB. Experimental evidence at protein level: Swiss-Prot protein existence level 1. Lamins are components of the nuclear lamina, a fibrous layer on the nucleoplasmic side of the inner nuclear membrane, which is thought to provide a framework for the nuclear envelope and may also interact with chromatin. From Homo sapiens (Human).
   3685..3709    -  protein_bind   attB2: mutant version of attB; recombination site for the Gateway® BP reaction BP Clonase™
   3713..3739    +  misc_feature   MCS (fragment): multiple cloning site
   3741..4327    +  misc_feature   IRES2: internal ribosome entry site (IRES) of the encephalomyocarditis virus (EMCV)
   4328..5035    +  CDS            mCherry: mCherry is a basic (constitutively fluorescent) red fluorescent protein published in 2004, derived from Discosoma sp.. It is reported to be a very rapidly-maturing monomer with low acid sensitivity.
   5056..5177    +  polyA_signal   SV40 poly(A) signal: SV40 polyadenylation signal
   5211..5639    -  rep_origin     f1 ori (sequence partly withheld): f1 bacteriophage origin of replication; arrow indicates direction of (+) strand synthesis
   5666..5770    +  promoter       AmpR promoter: bla
   5772..6129    +  promoter       SV40 promoter: SV40 enhancer and early promoter
   6164..6958    +  CDS            NeoR/KanR: aminoglycoside phosphotransferase from Tn5; aph(3')-II (or nptII); confers resistance to neomycin, kanamycin, and G418 (Geneticin®)
   6979..7131    +  CDS            ble (fragment): BLE_KLEPN - Experimental evidence at protein level: Swiss-Prot protein existence level 1. Binding protein with a strong affinity to the bleomycin family of antibiotics. Binds to CL990; an antimitotic-antibiotic compound. From Klebsiella pneumoniae.
   7190..7237    +  polyA_signal   HSV TK poly(A) signal: herpes simplex virus thymidine kinase polyadenylation signal (Cole and Stacy, 1985)
   7328..7344    -  polyA_signal   bGH poly(A) signal (fragment): bovine growth hormone polyadenylation signal
   7566..8154    +  rep_origin     ori: high-copy-number ColE1/pMB1/pBR322/pUC origin of replication
