[The description below was written by a language model from this plasmid's Addgene catalogue record and pLannotate feature annotations shown in this document.]
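Description:
DD-DamV133A-LMNB1-IRES2-mCherry is a mammalian expression plasmid on a pCMV backbone, built for transient, Shield-1-inducible expression of a Dam–lamin B1 fusion for DamID mapping of protein–DNA contacts. It is propagated in E. coli from a high-copy ColE1/pUC-type origin and selected with kanamycin. The NeoR/KanR gene sits behind tandem bacterial (AmpR) and SV40 early promoters and ends in an HSV TK polyadenylation signal, so the same marker could also confer G418 resistance in mammalian cells. An f1 origin is present, along with short annotated fragments of a ble gene and a bGH poly(A) signal that appear to be backbone remnants. The catalogue lists a total size of 8,227 bp, while the sequenced record is 8,268 nt.

The CMV enhancer and promoter drive a single bicistronic transcript terminated by an SV40 poly(A) signal. The first open reading frame begins with the FKBP12-derived destabilization domain (DD, L106P), followed by E. coli DNA adenine methyltransferase carrying the V133A mutation, a V5 epitope tag, and human LMNB1 flanked by attB1 and attB2 sites left over from Gateway cloning. Without Shield-1 the DD targets the fusion for degradation; adding the ligand stabilizes it, giving temporal control over Dam activity. Lamin B1 localizes the methyltransferase to the nuclear lamina, so GATC sites in nearby chromatin become adenine-methylated and mark lamina-associated regions. Downstream, an EMCV IRES2 allows independent translation of mCherry, which reports transfected cells without being fused to the Dam protein. The record does not explain the rationale for the V133A substitution. The depositor notes that a dam-/dcm- bacterial strain should be used for downstream applications. The associated work combined imaging and sequencing of protein–DNA interactions in single cells.
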