Addgene plasmid #159599: DD-DamV133A-LMNB1-IRES2-mCherry
Purpose: Shield-1 inducible transient mammalian expression of Dam-LMNB1 for DamID, containing the V133A mutant of Dam.
Depositing lab: Aaron Streets. Depositing organization: University of California, Berkeley. Publication: muDamID: A Microfluidic Approach for Joint Imaging and Sequencing of Protein-DNA Interactions in Single Cells. Altemose N, Maslan A, Rios-Martinez C, Lai A, White JA, Streets A. Cell Syst. 2020 Oct 21;11(4):354-366.e9. doi: 10.1016/j.cels.2020.08.015. Epub 2020 Sep 23. PubMed 33099405.
Backbone
  Vector backbone: pCMV
  Backbone size w/o insert (bp): 3800
  Total vector size (bp): 8227
  Vector type: Mammalian Expression
Growth in bacteria
  Bacterial resistance: Kanamycin, 50 μg/mL
  Growth temperature: 37°C
  Growth strain: DH5alpha
  Copy number: High Copy
Gene/Insert
  Gene/Insert name: DD-DamV133A-LMNB1-IRES2-mCherry
  Species: H. sapiens (human)
  Insert size (bp): 4400
  Mutation: Dam V133A mutation
  Promoter: CMV
  Cloning method: Gibson Cloning
  Sequencing primers: 5′ CMV-F (CGCAAATGGGCGGTAGGCGTG); 3′ IRES-R (CCTCACATTGCCAAAAGACG)
Resource information
  A portion of this plasmid was derived from a plasmid made by: modified from a gift from Bas van Steensel
Terms and licenses: Academic/Nonprofit Terms; Industry Terms: Not Available to Industry
Depositor comments: dam-/dcm- strain should be used for downstream applications
How to cite: DD-DamV133A-LMNB1-IRES2-mCherry was a gift from Aaron Streets (Addgene plasmid # 159599 ; http://n2t.net/addgene:159599 ; RRID:Addgene_159599)
